>Addgene plasmid #46382 | pENTR Age HsSAS-6 ST | depositor full sequence | sequence record 65405 | pENTR Age HsSAS-6 ST sequence 4222 bps
CTTTCCTGCGTTATCCCCTGATTCTGTGGATAACCGTATTACCGCTAGCATGGATCTCGGGGACGTCTAA
CTACTAAGCGAGAGTAGGGAACTGCCAGGCATCAAATAAAACGAAAGGCTCAGTCGGAAGACTGGGCCTT
TCGTTTTATCTGTTGTTTGTCGGTGAACGCTCTCCTGAGTAGGACAAATCCGCCGGGAGCGGATTTGAAC
GTTGTGAAGCAACGGCCCGGAGGGTGGCGGGCAGGACGCCCGCCATAAACTGCCAGGCATCAAACTAAGC
AGAAGGCCATCCTGACGGATGGCCTTTTTGCGTTTCTACAAACTCTTCCTGTTAGTTAGTTACTTAAGCT
CGGGCCCCAAATAATGATTTTATTTTGACTGATAGTGACCTGTTCGTTGCAACAAATTGATAAGCAATGC
TTTTTTATAATGCCAACTTTGTACAAAAAAGCAGGCTTTATCACCGGTACCATGAGCCAAGTGCTGTTCC
ACCAACTAGTCCCGTTGCAGGTGAAATGCAAAGACTGTGAGGAGAGGAGAGTAAGTATAAGAATGAGCAT
TGAACTACAATCAGTTTCTAATCCAGTTCACAGAAAGGACTTAGTTATTCGTCTGACTGATGACACGGAT
CCATTTTTTTTATATAACCTTGTTATATCTGAGGAAGATTTTCAAAGTTTAAAATTCCAGCAAGGTCTTC
TGGTAGACTTCTTAGCTTTCCCACAAAAATTTATAGATCTCCTTCAGCAATGTACTCAAGAACATGCCAA
AGAAATTCCAAGGTTTTTGCTACAGTTAGTTTCTCCAGCAGCTATTTTGGATAACTCACCTGCATTTTTA
AATGTGGTAGAGACAAATCCTTTTAAGCATCTTACACACCTCTCACTAAAACTTTTACCTGGAAATGATG
TGGAGATAAAGAAATTTCTCGCAGGCTGTTTGAAATGTAGCAAGGAAGAAAAATTATCATTGATGCAATC
ACTAGATGATGCTACTAAGCAACTGGACTTTACACGAAAGACATTAGCAGAAAAAAAACAAGAGCTCGAT
AAGTTACGGAATGAATGGGCGTCACATACAGCAGCCTTGACAAACAAGCATTCTCAGGAACTGACAAATG
AAAAGGAAAAAGCCTTGCAGGCACAGGTTCAATATCAACAGCAGCATGAACAACAGAAAAAAGATTTAGA
AATCCTCCATCAACAAAACATCCACCAGCTACAAAACAGACTGTCTGAGTTAGAAGCGGCTAATAAAGAC
TTAACCGAAAGAAAATATAAAGGAGACTCCACTATTAGAGAACTTAAAGCAAAACTTTCTGGTGTTGAAG
AGGAGCTACAGCGGACTAAGCAAGAAGTCCTCTCTTTGCGAAGAGAGAATTCTACACTAGATGTTGAATG
CCACGAGAAAGAAAAGCACGTTAATCAGCTACAAACAAAAGTGGCAGTTTTAGAACAGGAAATCAAGGAT
AAGGACCAGCTTGTTTTAAGAACAAAAGAGGCATTTGATACAATCCAGGAACAAAAGGTGGTTTTAGAAG
AAAATGGTGAGAAAAATCAAGTACAACTAGGAAAGCTTGAAGCTACAATAAAATCATTATCTGCAGAACT
TCTGAAGGCAAATGAAATTATCAAGAAGTTACAAGGGGATCTGAAAACTTTAATGGGTAAGTTGAAATTG
AAGAATACAGTTACTATTCAGCAAGAAAAACTCTTGGCTGAGAAGGAGGAAAAATTACAAAAGGAACAAA
AGGAATTACAAGATGTTGGACAGTCTCTTCGAATTAAAGAGCAAGAGGTATGCAAATTACAAGAACAATT
AGAAGCTACAGTTAAAAAACTTGAAGAAAGCAAACAACTTCTAAAAAATAATGAAAAGTTAATCACGTGG
TTAAATAAAGAACTAAATGAAAATCAGCTAGTGAGAAAGCAAGATGTATTGGGACCTTCTACTACTCCGC
CTGCACATTCCAGCAGCAACACAATCAGAAGTGGAATTTCTCCTAACCTGAATGTGGTTGATGGTAGACT
GACTTACCCAACCTGTGGGATTGGTTATCCTGTCTCCTCTGCATTTGCATTCCAGAATACCTTCCCTCAT
TCGATATCTGCCAAAAATACCAGCCACCCTGGTTCAGGAACAAAGGTTCAGTTTAATTTGCAGTTTACAA
AACCAAATGCATCACTAGGAGATGTTCAGTCAGGAGCAACTATTAGTATGCCTTGCTCAACTGATAAGGA
AAATGGTGAAAATGTAGGGTTGGAATCCAAATACCTGAAGAAAAGGGAAGATAGCATTCCTTTACGCGGA
CTCAGCCAGAACCTATTTAGTAATTCAGACCATCAGAGAGATGGCACTTTAGGAGCATTACATACATCTT
CCAAACCCACAGCGCTCCCCTCTGCGTCTTCAGCCTATTTCCCTGGGCAGTTACCAAACAGTTAATCTAG
ACCCAGCTTTCTTGTACAAAGTTGGCATTATAAGAAAGCATTGCTTATCAATTTGTTGCAACGAACAGGT
CACTATCAGTCAAAATAAAATCATTATTTGCCATCCAGCTGCAGCTCTGGCCCGTGTCTCAAAATCTCTG
ATGTTACATTGCACAAGATAAAAATATATCATCATGAACAATAAAACTGTCTGCTTACATAAACAGTAAT
ACAAGGGGTGTTATGAGCCATATTCAACGGGAAACGTCGAGGCCGCGATTAAATTCCAACATGGATGCTG
ATTTATATGGGTATAAATGGGCTCGCGATAATGTCGGGCAATCAGGTGCGACAATCTATCGCTTGTATGG
GAAGCCCGATGCGCCAGAGTTGTTTCTGAAACATGGCAAAGGTAGCGTTGCCAATGATGTTACAGATGAG
ATGGTCAGACTAAACTGGCTGACGGAATTTATGCCTCTTCCGACCATCAAGCATTTTATCCGTACTCCTG
ATGATGCATGGTTACTCACCACTGCGATCCCCGGAAAAACAGCATTCCAGGTATTAGAAGAATATCCTGA
TTCAGGTGAAAATATTGTTGATGCGCTGGCAGTGTCCCTGCGCCGGTTGCATTCGATTCCTGTTTGTAAT
TGTCCTTTTAACAGCGATCGCGTATTTCGTCTCGCTCAGGCGCAATCACGAATGAATAACGGTTTGGTTG
ATGCGAGTGATTTTGATGACGAGCGTAATGGCTGGCCTGTTGAACAAGTCTGGAAAGAAATGCATAAACT
TTTGCCATTCTCACCGGATTCAGTCGTCACTCATGGTGATTTCTCACTTGATAACCTTATTTTTGACGAG
GGGAAATTAATAGGTTGTATTGATGTTGGACGAGTCGGAATCGCAGACCGATACCAGGATCTTGCCATCC
TATGGAACTGCCTCGGTGAGTTTTCTCCTTCATTACAGAAACGGCTTTTTCAAAAATATGGTATTGATAA
TCCTGATATGAATAAATTGCAGTTTCATTTGATGCTCGATGAGTTTTTCTAATCAGAATTGGTTAATTGG
TTGTAACATTATTCAGATTGGGCCCCGTTCCACTGAGCGTCAGACCCGGTAGAAAAGATCAAAGGATCTT
CTTGAGATCCTTTTTTTCTGCGCGTAATCTGCTGCTTGCAAACAAAAAAACCACCGCTACCAGCGGTGGT
TTGTTTGCCGGATCAAGAGCTACCAACTCTTTTTCCGAAGGTAACTGGCTTCAGCAGAGCGCAGATACCA
AATACTGTTCTTCTAGTGTAGCCGTAGTTAGGCCACCACTTCAAGAACTCTGTAGCACCGCCTACATACC
TCGCTCTGCTAATCCTGTTACCAGTGGCTGCTGCCAGTGGCGATAAGTCGTGTCTTACCGGGTTGGACTC
AAGACGATAGTTACCGGATAAGGCGCAGCGGTCGGGCTGAACGGGGGGTTCGTGCACACAGCCCAGCTTG
GAGCGAACGACCTACACCGAACTGAGATACCTACAGCGTGAGCTATGAGAAAGCGCCACGCTTCCCGAAG
GGAGAAAGGCGGACAGGTATCCGGTAAGCGGCAGGGTCGGAACAGGAGAGCGCACGAGGGAGCTTCCAGG
GGGAAACGCCTGGTATCTTTATAGTCCTGTCGGGTTTCGCCACCTCTGACTTGAGCGTCGATTTTTGTGA
TGCTCGTCAGGGGGGCGGAGCCTATGGAAAAACGCCAGCAACGCGGCCTTTTTACGGTTCCTGGCCTTTT
GCTGGCCTTTTGCTCACATGTT
Features (pLannotate 1.2.2; 8 found; start..end, strand, type, name):
      1..46      +  rep_origin     RSF ori (fragment): Plasmids containing the RSF 1030 origin of replication can be propagated in E. coli cells that contain additional plasmids with compatible origins.
    106..149     -  terminator     rrnB T1 terminator: Escherichia coli rrnB; transcription terminator T1 from the E. coli rrnB gene
    281..308     +  terminator     rrnB T2 terminator: transcription terminator T2 from the E. coli rrnB gene
    358..457     +  protein_bind   attL1: mutant version of attL; recombination site for the Gateway® LR reaction LR Clonase™
    472..2442    +  CDS            SASS6: SAS6_HUMAN - Also known as SAS6. Experimental evidence at protein level: Swiss-Prot protein existence level 1. Central scaffolding component of the centrioles ensuring their 9-fold symmetry. Required for centrosome biogenesis and duplication: required both for mother-centriole-dependent centriole duplication and deuterosome-dependent centriole amplification in multiciliated cells. Overexpression results in excess foci-bearing centriolar markers. Required for the recruitment of STIL to the procentriole and for STIL-mediated centriole amplification (PubMed:22020124). From Homo sapiens (Human).
   2451..2550    -  protein_bind   attL2: mutant version of attL; recombination site for the Gateway® LR reaction LR Clonase™
   2673..3482    +  CDS            KanR: aminoglycoside phosphotransferase; aph(3')-Ia; confers resistance to kanamycin in bacteria or G418 (Geneticin®) in eukaryotes
   3572..4160    +  rep_origin     ori: high-copy-number ColE1/pMB1/pBR322/pUC origin of replication
