[The description below was written by a language model from this plasmid's Addgene catalogue record and pLannotate feature annotations shown in this document.]
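Description:
pENTR Age HsSAS-6 ST is a Gateway entry clone built on a modified Invitrogen pENTR1A backbone (the modification is recorded as pENTR-Age-AGT-ST) and carries the human SASS6 (HsSAS-6) coding sequence. It is a small bacterial plasmid of about 4.2 kb. Propagation in E. coli relies on a high-copy ColE1/pUC-type origin, and selection is with kanamycin through the aph(3')-Ia KanR gene. The annotation also flags a very short RSF-origin fragment, which is probably only a partial sequence match and not a functional second origin. The rrnB T1 and T2 terminators lie upstream of the cloning region, where they limit read-through transcription from the backbone into the insert.

The SASS6 open reading frame of roughly 2 kb was inserted between AgeI and XbaI sites, both of which are retained. It sits between attL1 and attL2, the recombination sites for the Gateway LR reaction. The plasmid has no annotated promoter for the insert, as is usual for an entry vector. Expression depends on transferring the ORF by LR Clonase into an attR-containing destination vector, which supplies the promoter and any tag. The stated purpose is expression of N-terminal fusions, so the tag would come from the destination vector upstream of SAS-6. "ST" in the name may indicate a retained stop codon, although the record does not define the abbreviation. SAS-6 is a central scaffolding component of centrioles that helps establish their nine-fold symmetry and is required for centriole duplication. The clone is therefore suited to generating tagged HsSAS-6 expression constructs for studies of centriole assembly.
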