Addgene plasmid #46382: pENTR Age HsSAS-6 ST
Purpose: For expression of N-terminal fusions.
Depositing lab: Pierre Gonczy. Depositing organization: Swiss Federal Institute of Technology (EPFL). Publication: Structural basis of the 9-fold symmetry of centrioles. Kitagawa D, Vakonakis I, Olieric N, Hilbert M, Keller D, Olieric V, Bortfeld M, Erat MC, Fluckiger I, Gonczy P, Steinmetz MO. Cell. 2011 Feb 4;144(3):364-75. doi: 10.1016/j.cell.2011.01.008. PubMed 21277013.
Backbone
  Vector backbone: pENTR1A
  Backbone manufacturer: Invitrogen
  Backbone size w/o insert (bp): 2717
  Total vector size (bp): 4224
  Modifications to backbone: pENTR-Age-AGT-ST
  Vector type: Entry vector
Growth in bacteria
  Bacterial resistance: Kanamycin, 50 μg/mL
  Growth temperature: 37°C
  Growth strain: DH5alpha
  Copy number: Unknown
Gene/Insert
  Gene/Insert name: SAS-6 (alt names: SASS6; spindle assembly 6 homolog (C. elegans))
  Species: H. sapiens (human)
  Insert size (bp): 2000
  Entrez Gene: SASS6 (a.k.a. MCPH14, SAS-6, SAS6)
  Cloning method: Restriction Enzyme; 5′ cloning site AgeI (not destroyed); 3′ cloning site XbaI (not destroyed)
  Sequencing primers: 5′ pENTR-F; 3′ pENTR-R
Terms and licenses: Academic/Nonprofit Terms; Industry Terms: Not Available to Industry
How to cite: pENTR Age HsSAS-6 ST was a gift from Pierre Gonczy (Addgene plasmid # 46382 ; http://n2t.net/addgene:46382 ; RRID:Addgene_46382)
