>Addgene plasmid #46382 | pENTR Age HsSAS-6 ST | addgene partial sequence | sequence record 66942 | pENTR-R 5'-ATGGCTCATAACACCCCTTG-3'
TTCATGATGATATATTTTTATCTTGTGCAATGTAACATCAGAGATTTTGAGACACGGGCCAGAGCTGCAG
CTGGATGGCAAATAATGATTTTATTTTGACTGATAGTGACCTGTTCGTTGCAACAAATTGATAAGCAATG
CTTTCTTATAATGCCAACTTTGTACAAGAAAGCTGGGTCTAGATTAACTGTTTGGTAACTGCCCAGGGAA
ATAGGCTGAAGACGCAGAGGGGAGCGCTGTGGGTTTGGAAGATGTATGTAATGCTCCTAAAGTGCCATCT
CTCTGATGGTCTGAATTACTAAATAGGTTCTGGCTGAGTCCGCGTAAAGGAATGCTATCTTCCCTTTTCT
TCAGGTATTTGGATTCCAACCCTACATTTTCACCATTTTCCTTATCAGTTGAGCAAGGCATACTAATAGT
TGCTCCTGACTGAACATCTCCTAGTGATGCATTTGGTTTTGTAAACTGCAAATTAAACTGAACCTTTGTT
CCTGAACCAGGGTGGCTGGTATTTTTGGCAGATATCGAATGAGGGAAGGTATTCTGGAATGCAAATGCAG
AGGAGACAGGATAACCAATCCCACAGGTTGGGTAAGTCAGTCTACCATCAACCACATTCAGGTTAGGAGA
AATTCCACTTCTGATTGTGTTGCTGCTGGAATGTGCAGGCGGAGTAGTAGAAGGTCCCAATACATCTTGC
TTTCTCACTAGCTGATTTTCATTTAGTTCTTTATTTAACCACGTGATTAACTTTTCATTA
